>Addgene plasmid #128983 | pMM0520 | addgene full sequence | sequence record 259402 | Addgene NGS Result
CCAAGCTTTGCAAAGATGGATAAAGCGGAATTAATTCCCGAGCCTCCAAAAAAGAAGAGAAAGGTCGAAT
TGGGTACCGCCGCCTCGGAGCTCCACTTAGACGGCGAGGACGTGGCGATGGCGCATGCCGACGCGCTAGA
CGATTTCGATCTGGACATGTTGGGGGACGGGGATTCCCCGGGTCCGGGATTTACCCCCCACGACTCCGCC
CCCTACGGCGCTCTGGATATGGCCGACTTCGAGTTTGAGCAGATGTTTACCGATGCCCTTGGAATTGACG
AGTACGGTGGGTTTAATACGACTCACTATAGGGCGAGCGCCGAAGCTAGCGCCACCATGAATGGAGCTAT
AGGAGGTGACCTTTTGCTCAATTTTCCTGACATGTCGGTCCTAGAGCGCCAAAGGGCTCACCTCAAGTAC
CTCAATCCCACCTTTGATTCTCCTCTCGCCGGCTTCTTTGCCGATTCTTCAATGATTACCGGCGGCGAGA
TGGACAGCTATCTTTCGACTGCCGGTTTGAATCTTCCGATGATGTACGGTGAAACGACGGTGGAAGGTGA
TTCAAGACTCTCAATTTCGCCGGAAACGACGCTTGGGACTGGAAATTTCAAGAAACGGAAGTTTGATACA
GAGACTAAGGATTGTAATGAGAAGAAGAAGAAGATGACGATGAACAGAGATGACCTAGTAGAAGAAGGAG
AAGAAGAGAAGTCGAAAATAACAGAGCAAAACAATGGGAGCACAAAAAGCATCAAGAAGATGAAACACAA
AGCCAAGAAAGAAGAGAACAATTTCTCTAATGATTCATCTAAAGTGACGAAGGAATTGGAGAAAACGGAT
TATATTCATGTTCGTGCACGACGAGGCCAAGCCACTGATAGTCACAGCATAGCAGAACGAGTTAGAAGAG
AAAAGATCAGTGAGAGAATGAAGTTTCTACAAGATTTGGTTCCTGGATGCGACAAGATCACAGGCAAAGC
AGGGATGCTTGATGAAATCATTAACTATGTTCAGTCTCTTCAGAGACAAATCGAGTTCTTATCGATGAAA
CTAGCAATTGTGAATCCAAGGCCGGATTTTGATATGGATGACATTTTTGCCAAAGAGGTTGCCTCAACTC
CAATGACTGTGGTGCCATCTCCTGAAATGGTTCTTTCCGGTTATTCTCATGAGATGGTTCACTCTGGTTA
TTCTAGTGAGATGGTTAACTCCGGTTACCTTCATGTCAATCCAATGCAGCAAGTGAATACCAGTTCTGAT
CCATTGTCATGCTTCAACAATGGCGAAGCTCCTTCGATGTGGGACTCTCATGTGCAGAATCTCTATGGCA
ATTTAGGAGTACCGGTCATCGAGCTCGAGCTGCAGATGAATCGTAGATACTGAAAAACCCCGCAAGTTCA
CTTCAACTGTGCATCGTGCACCATCTCAATTTCTTTCATTTATACATCGTTTTGCCTTCTTTTATGTAAC
TATACTCCTCTAAGTTTCAATCTTGGCCATGTAACCTCTGATCTATAGAATTTTTTAAATGACTAGAATT
AATGCCCATCTTTTTTTTGGACCTAAATTCTTCATGAAAATATATTACGAGGGCTTATTCAGAAGCTTTG
GACTTCTTCGCCAGAGGTTTGGTCAAGTCTCCAATCAAGGTTGTCGGCTTGTCTACCTTGCCAGAAATTT
ACGAAAAGATGGAAAAGGGTCAAATCGTTGGTAGATACGTTGTTGACACTTCTAAATAAGCGAATTTCTT
ATGATTTATGATTTTTATTATTAAATAAGTTATAAAAAAAATAAGTGTATACAAATTTTAAAGTGACTCT
TAGGTTTTAAAACGAAAATTCTTATTCTTGAGTAACTCTTTCCTGTAGGTCAGGTTGCTTTCTCAGGTAT
AGCATGAGGTCGCTCTTATTGACCACACCTCTACCGGCCGGTCGAAATTCCCCTACCCTATGAACATATT
CCATTTTGTAATTTCGTGTCGTTTCTATTATGAATTTCATTTATAAAGTTTATGTACAAATATCATAAAA
AAAGAGAATCTTTTTAAGCAAGGATTTTCTTAACTTCTTCGGCGACAGCATCACCGACTTCGGTGGTACT
GTTGGAACCACCTAAATCACCAGTTCTGATACCTGCATCCAAAACCTTTTTAACTGCATCTTCAATGGCC
TTACCTTCTTCAGGCAAGTTCAATGACAATTTCAACATCATTGCAGCAGACAAGATAGTGGCGATAGGGT
TGACCTTATTCTTTGGCAAATCTGGAGCAGAACCGTGGCATGGTTCGTACAAACCAAATGCGGTGTTCTT
GTCTGGCAAAGAGGCCAAGGACGCAGATGGCAACAAACCCAAGGAACCTGGGATAACGGAGGCTTCATCG
GAGATGATATCACCAAACATGTTGCTGGTGATTATAATACCATTTAGGTGGGTTGGGTTCTTAACTAGGA
TCATGGCGGCAGAATCAATCAATTGATGTTGAACCTTCAATGTAGGAAATTCGTTCTTGATGGTTTCCTC
CACAGTTTTTCTCCATAATCTTGAAGAGGCCAAAACATTAGCTTTATCCAAGGACCAAATAGGCAATGGT
GGCTCATGTTGTAGGGCCATGAAAGCGGCCATTCTTGTGATTCTTTGCACTTCTGGAACGGTGTATTGTT
CACTATCCCAAGCGACACCATCACCATCGTCTTCCTTTCTCTTACCAAAGTAAATACCTCCCACTAATTT
TCTGACAACAACGAAGTCAGTACCTTTAGCAAATTGTGGCTTGATTGGAGATAAGTCTAAAAGAGAGTCG
GATGCAAAGTTACATGGTCTTAAGTTGGCGTACAATTGAAGTTCTTTACGGATTTTTAGTAAACCTTGTT
CAGGTCTAACACTACCTGTACCCCATTTAGGACCACCCACAGCACCTAACAAAACGGCATCAGCCTTCTT
GGAGGCTTCCAGCGCCTCATCTGGAAGTGGGACACCTGTAGCTTCGATAGCAGCACCACCAATTAAATGA
TTTTCGAAATCGAACTTGACATTGGAACGAACATCAGAAATAGCTTTAAGAACCTTAATGGCTTCGGCTG
TGATTTCTTGACCAACGTGGTCACCTGGCAAAACGACGATCTTCTTAGGGGCAGACATTAGAATGGTATA
TCCTTGAAATATATATATATATTGCTGAAATGTAAAAGGTAAGAAAAGTTAGAAAGTAAGACGATTGCTA
ACCACCTATTGGAAAAAACAATAGGTCCTTAAATAATATTGTCAACTTCAAGTATTGTGATGCAAGCATT
TAGTCATGAACGCTTCTCTATTCTATATGAAAAGCCGGTTCCGGCGCTCTCACCTTTCCTTTTTCTCCCA
ATTTTTCAGTTGAAAAAGGTATATGCGTCAGGCGACCTCTGAAATTAACAAAAAATTTCCAGTCATCGAA
TTTGATTCTGTGCGATAGCGCCCCTGTGTGTTCTCGTTATGTTGAGGAAAAAAATAATGGTTGCTAAGAG
ATTCGAACTCTTGCATCTTACGATACCTGAGTATTCCCACAGTTGGGGGATCTCGACTCTAGCTAGAGGA
TCAATTCGTAATCATGTCATAGCTGTTTCCTGTGTGAAATTGTTATCCGCTCACAATTCCACACAACATA
CGAGCCGGAAGCATAAAGTGTAAAGCCTGGGGTGCCTAATGAGTGAGCTAACTCACATTAATTGCGTTGC
GCTCACTGCCCGCTTTCCAGTCGGGAAACCTGTCGTGCCAGCTGATAACTTCGTATAATGTATGCTATAC
GAAGTTATTAGGTCTGAAGAGGAGTTTACGTCCAGCCAAGCTAGCTTGGCTGCAGGTCGAGCGGCCGCGA
TCCGGAACCCTTAATATAACTTCGTATAATGTATGCTATACGAAGTTATCAGCTGCATTAATGAATCGGC
CAACGCGCGGGGAGAGGCGGTTTGCGTATTGGGCGCTCTTCCGCTTCCTCGCTCACTGACTCGCTGCGCT
CGGTCGTTCGGCTGCGGCGAGCGGTATCAGCTCACTCAAAGGCGGTAATACGGTTATCCACAGAATCAGG
GGATAACGCAGGAAAGAACATGTGAGCAAAAGGCCAGCAAAAGGCCAGGAACCGTAAAAAGGCCGCGTTG
CTGGCGTTTTTCCATAGGCTCCGCCCCCCTGACGAGCATCACAAAAATCGACGCTCAAGTCAGAGGTGGC
GAAACCCGACAGGACTATAAAGATACCAGGCGTTTCCCCCTGGAAGCTCCCTCGTGCGCTCTCCTGTTCC
GACCCTGCCGCTTACCGGATACCTGTCCGCCTTTCTCCCTTCGGGAAGCGTGGCGCTTTCTCATAGCTCA
CGCTGTAGGTATCTCAGTTCGGTGTAGGTCGTTCGCTCCAAGCTGGGCTGTGTGCACGAACCCCCCGTTC
AGCCCGACCGCTGCGCCTTATCCGGTAACTATCGTCTTGAGTCCAACCCGGTAAGACACGACTTATCGCC
ACTGGCAGCAGCCACTGGTAACAGGATTAGCAGAGCGAGGTATGTAGGCGGTGCTACAGAGTTCTTGAAG
TGGTGGCCTAACTACGGCTACACTAGAAGAACAGTATTTGGTATCTGCGCTCTGCTGAAGCCAGTTACCT
TCGGAAAAAGAGTTGGTAGCTCTTGATCCGGCAAACAAACCACCGCTGGTAGCGGTGGTTTTTTTGTTTG
CAAGCAGCAGATTACGCGCAGAAAAAAAGGATCTCAAGAAGATCCTTTGATCTTTTCTACGGGGTCTGAC
GCTCAGTGGAACGAAAACTCACGTTAAGGGATTTTGGTCATGAGATTATCAAAAAGGATCTTCACCTAGA
TCCTTTTAAATTAAAAATGAAGTTTTAAATCAATCTAAAGTATATATGAGTAAACTTGGTCTGACAGTTA
CCAATGCTTAATCAGTGAGGCACCTATCTCAGCGATCTGTCTATTTCGTTCATCCATAGTTGCCTGACTC
CCCGTCGTGTAGATAACTACGATACGGGAGGGCTTACCATCTGGCCCCAGTGCTGCAATGATACCGCGAG
ACCCACGCTCACCGGCTCCAGATTTATCAGCAATAAACCAGCCAGCCGGAAGGGCCGAGCGCAGAAGTGG
TCCTGCAACTTTATCCGCCTCCATCCAGTCTATTAATTGTTGCCGGGAAGCTAGAGTAAGTAGTTCGCCA
GTTAATAGTTTGCGCAACGTTGTTGCCATTGCTACAGGCATCGTGGTGTCACGCTCGTCGTTTGGTATGG
CTTCATTCAGCTCCGGTTCCCAACGATCAAGGCGAGTTACATGATCCCCCATGTTGTGCAAAAAAGCGGT
TAGCTCCTTCGGTCCTCCGATCGTTGTCAGAAGTAAGTTGGCCGCAGTGTTATCACTCATGGTTATGGCA
GCACTGCATAATTCTCTTACTGTCATGCCATCCGTAAGATGCTTTTCTGTGACTGGTGAGTACTCAACCA
AGTCATTCTGAGAATAGTGTATGCGGCGACCGAGTTGCTCTTGCCCGGCGTCAATACGGGATAATACCGC
GCCACATAGCAGAACTTTAAAAGTGCTCATCATTGGAAAACGTTCTTCGGGGCGAAAACTCTCAAGGATC
TTACCGCTGTTGAGATCCAGTTCGATGTAACCCACTCGTGCACCCAACTGATCTTCAGCATCTTTTACTT
TCACCAGCGTTTCTGGGTGAGCAAAAACAGGAAGGCAAAATGCCGCAAAAAAGGGAATAAGGGCGACACG
GAAATGTTGAATACTCATACTCTTCCTTTTTCAATATTATTGAAGCATTTATCAGGGTTATTGTCTCATG
AGCGGATACATATTTGAATGTATTTAGAAAAATAAACAAATAGGGGTTCCGCGCACATTTCCCCGAAAAG
TGCCACCTGACGTCTAAGAAACCATTATTATCATGACATTAACCTATAAAAATAGGCGTATCACGAGGCC
CTTTCGTCTCGCGCGTTTCGGTGATGACGGTGAAAACCTCTGACACATGCAGCTCCCGGAGACGGTCACA
GCTTGTCTGTAAGCGGATGCCGGGAGCAGACAAGCCCGTCAGGGCGCGTCAGCGGGTGTTGGCGGGTGTC
GGGGCTGGCTTAACTATGCGGCATCAGAGCAGATTGTACTGAGAGTGCACCATAACGCATTTAAGCATAA
ACACGCACTATGCCGTTCTTCTCATGTATATATATATATATACAGGCAACACGCAGATATAGGTGCGACG
TGAACAGTGAGCTGTATGTGCGCAGCTCGCGTTGCATTTTCGGAAGCGCTCGTTTTCGGAAACGCTTTGA
AGTTCCTATTCCGAAGTTCCTATTCTCTAGCTAGAAAGTATAGGAACTTCAGAGCGCTTTTGAAAACCAA
AAGCGCTCTGAAGACGCACTTTCAAAAAACCAAAAACGCACCGGACTGTAACGAGCTACTAAAATATTGC
GAATACCGCTTCCACAAACATTGCTCAAAAGTATCTCTTTGCTATATATCTCTGTGCTATATCCCTATAT
AACCTACCCATCCACCTTTCGCTCCTTGAACTTGCATCTAAACTCGACCTCTACATTTTTTATGTTTATC
TCTAGTATTACTCTTTAGACAAAAAAATTGTAGTAAGAACTATTCATAGAGTGAATCGAAAACAATACGA
AAATGTAAACATTTCCTATACGTAGTATATAGAGACAAAATAGAAGAAACCGTTCATAATTTTCTGACCA
ATGAAGAATCATCAACGCTATCACTTTCTGTTCACAAAGTATGCGCAATCCACATCGGTATAGAATATAA
TCGGGGATGCCTTTATCTTGAAAAAATGCACCCGCAGCTTCGCTAGTAATCAGTAAACGCGGGAAGTGGA
GTCAGGCTTTTTTTATGGAAGAGAAAATAGACACCAAAGTAGCCTTCTTCTAACCTTAACGGACCTACAG
TGCAAAAAGTTATCAAGAGACTGCATTATAGAGCGCACAAAGGAGAAAAAAAGTAATCTAAGATGCTTTG
TTAGAAAAATAGCGCTCTCGGGATGCATTTTTGTAGAACAAAAAAGAAGTATAGATTCTTTGTTGGTAAA
ATAGCGCTCTCGCGTTGCATTTCTGTTCTGTAAAAATGCAGCTCAGATTCTTTGTTTGAAAAATTAGCGC
TCTCGCGTTGCATTTTTGTTTTACAAAAATGAAGCACAGATTCTTCGTTGGTAAAATAGCGCTTTCGCGT
TGCATTTCTGTTCTGTAAAAATGCAGCTCAGATTCTTTGTTTGAAAAATTAGCGCTCTCGCGTTGCATTT
TTGTTCTACAAAATGAAGCACAGATGCTTCGTTGCTTGCATGCCTGCAGGTCGAGATCCGGGATCGAAGA
AATGATGGTAAATGAAATAGGAAATCAAGGAGCATGAAGGCAAAAGACAAATATAAGGGTCGAACGAAAA
ATAAAGTGAAAAGTGTTGATATGATGTATTTGGCTTTGCGGCGCCGAAAAAACGAGTTTACGCAATTGCA
CAATCATGCTGACTCTGTGGCGGACCCGCGCTCTTGCCGGCCCGGCGATAACGCTGGGCGTGAGGCTGTG
CCCGGCGGAGTTTTTTGCGCCTGCATTTTCCAAGGTTTACCCTGCGCTAAGGGGCGAGATTGGAGAAGCA
ATAAGAATGCCGGTTGGGGTTGCGATGATGACGACCACGACAACTGGTGTCATTATTTAAGTTGCCGAAA
GAACCTGAGTGCATTTGCAACATGAGTATACTAGAAGAATGAGCCAAGACTTGCGAGACGCGAGTTTGCC
GGTGGTGCGAACAATAGAGCGACCATGACCTTGAAGGTGAGACGCGCATAACCGCTAGAGTACTTTGAAG
AGGAAACAGCAATAGGGTTGCTACCAGTATAAATAGACAGGTACATACAACACTGGAAATGGTTGTCTGT
TTGAGTACGCTTTCAATTCATTTGGGTGTGCACTTTATTATGTTACAATATGGAAGGGAACTTTACACTT
CTCCTATGCACATATATTAATTAAAGTCCAATGCTAGTAGAGAAGGGGGGTAACACCCCTCCGCGCTCTT
TTCCGATTTTTTTCTAAACCGTGGAATATTTCGGATATCCTTTTGTTGTTTCCGGGTGTACAATATGGAC
TTCCTCTTTTCTGGCAACCAAACCCATACATCGGGATTCCTATAATACCTTCGTTGGTCTCCCTAACATG
TAGGTGGCGGAGGGGAGATATACAATAGAACAGATACCAGACAAGACATAATGGGCTAAACAAGACTACA
CCAATTACACTGCCTCATTGATGGTGGTACATAACGAACTAATACTGTAGCCCTAGACTTGATAGCCATC
ATCATATCGAAGTTTCACTACCCTTTTTCCATTTGCCATCTATTGAAGTAATAATAGGCGCATGCAACTT
CTTTTCTTTTTTTTTTCTTTTCTCTCTCCCCCGTTGTTGTCTCACCATATCCGCAATGACAAAAAAATGA
TGGAAGACACTAAAGGAAAAAATTAACGACAAAGACAGCACCAACAGATGTCGTTGTTCCAGAGCTGATG
AGGGGTATCTCGAAGCACACGAAACTTTTTCCTTCCTTCATTCACGCACACTACTCTCTAATGAGCAACG
GTATACGGCCTTCCTTCCAGTTACTTGAATTTGAAATAAAAAAAAGTTTGCTGTCTTGCTATCAAGTATA
AATAGACCTGCAATTATTAATCTTTTGTTTCCTCGTCATTGTTCTCGTTCCCTTTCTTCCTTGTTTCTTT
TTCTGCACAATATTTCAAGCTATACCAAGCATACAATCAACT
Features (pLannotate 1.2.2; 25 found; start..end, strand, type, name):
     46..65      +  CDS            SV40 NLS (fragment): nuclear localization signal of SV40 (simian virus 40) large T antigen
     88..291     +  CDS            VP16 AD (fragment): transcriptional activation domain of herpes simplex virus protein VP16 (Triezenberg et al., 1988; Cousens et al., 1989); UL48
    294..312     +  promoter       T7 promoter: promoter for bacteriophage T7 RNA polymerase
    337..1341    +  CDS            BHLH63: BH063_ARATH - Also known as CIB1, EN84. Experimental evidence at protein level: Swiss-Prot protein existence level 1. Transcription factor that binds DNA to G box 5'-CACGTG-3' and, to a lower extent, to E-box 5'-CANNTG-3' in vitro. Binds to chromatin DNA of the FT gene and promotes its expression, and thus triggers flowering in response to blue light. From Arabidopsis thaliana (Mouse-ear cress).
   1602..1736    +  CDS            ADH1 (fragment): ADH1_YEAST - Also known as ADC1. Experimental evidence at protein level: Swiss-Prot protein existence level 1. This isozyme preferentially catalyzes the conversion of primary unbranched alcohols to their corresponding aldehydes. Also shows activity toward secondary alcohols. From Saccharomyces cerevisiae (strain ATCC 204508 / S288c) (Baker's yeast).
   1740..1927    +  terminator     ADH1 terminator: S. cerevisiae ADH1; transcription terminator for the S. cerevisiae alcohol dehydrogenase 1 (ADH1) gene
   2044..3138    -  CDS            LEU2: 3-isopropylmalate dehydrogenase, required for leucine biosynthesis; S. cerevisiae LEU2; yeast auxotrophic marker
   3139..3544    -  promoter       LEU2 promoter: S. cerevisiae LEU2
   3610..3626    -  protein_bind   lac operator: The lac repressor binds to the lac operator to inhibit transcription in E. coli. This inhibition can be relieved by adding lactose or isopropyl-β-D-thiogalactopyranoside (IPTG). lac repressor encoded by lacI
   3634..3664    -  promoter       lac promoter: promoter for the E. coli lac operon
   3679..3700    -  protein_bind   CAP binding site: CAP binding activates transcription in the presence of cAMP. E. coli catabolite activator protein
   3713..3754    -  CDS            lacI (fragment): lac repressor; lacI; The lac repressor binds to the lac operator to inhibit transcription in E. coli. This inhibition can be relieved by adding lactose or isopropyl-β-D-thiogalactopyranoside (IPTG).
   3755..3788    -  protein_bind   loxP: Cre-mediated recombination occurs in the 8-bp core sequence (GCATACAT). Cre recombinase
   3866..3899    -  protein_bind   loxP: Cre-mediated recombination occurs in the 8-bp core sequence (GCATACAT). Cre recombinase
   3900..3956    -  CDS            lacI (fragment): lac repressor; lacI; The lac repressor binds to the lac operator to inhibit transcription in E. coli. This inhibition can be relieved by adding lactose or isopropyl-β-D-thiogalactopyranoside (IPTG).
   4139..4727    -  rep_origin     ori: high-copy-number ColE1/pMB1/pBR322/pUC origin of replication
   4898..5758    -  CDS            AmpR: β-lactamase; bla; confers resistance to ampicillin, carbenicillin, and related antibiotics
   5759..5863    -  promoter       AmpR promoter: bla
   5958..5993    +  CDS            rop (fragment): Rop protein, which maintains plasmids at low copy number; rop
   6095..6144    +  misc_feature   bom (fragment): basis of mobility region from pBR322
   6299..6328    +  protein_bind   FRT (mutant) (fragment): FRT site with a mutation in the core sequence (Azam et al., 1997) FLP recombinase from the Saccharomyces cerevisiae 2μ plasmid
   6331..7313    +  rep_origin     2μ ori: yeast 2μ plasmid origin of replication
   7314..7334    -  misc_feature   MCS (fragment): pUC18/19 multiple cloning site
   7384..7722    +  CDS            YO085_YEAST: Protein predicted: Swiss-Prot protein existence level 4. From Saccharomyces cerevisiae (strain ATCC 204508 / S288c) (Baker's yeast).
   8087..8792    +  promoter       ADH1 promoter: S. cerevisiae ADH1; promoter for alcohol dehydrogenase 1
