[The description below was written by a language model from this plasmid's Addgene catalogue record and pLannotate feature annotations shown in this document.]
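Description:
pMM0520 is an 8.8 kb yeast expression plasmid for overexpressing a VP16-CIB1 fusion protein in Saccharomyces cerevisiae, and it is part of a yeast optogenetic toolkit for light-controlled gene expression. It is an E. coli/yeast shuttle vector. A high-copy ColE1/pUC-type origin and an ampicillin resistance gene (AmpR, with its own promoter) support propagation in bacteria. A 2μ origin gives multicopy episomal maintenance in yeast, and LEU2, driven by its native promoter, allows selection by leucine prototrophy. The catalogue names pRS415/pMM11 as the backbone. pRS415 is ordinarily a centromeric vector, but the annotated sequence and the insert name both indicate a 2μ origin, and no CEN/ARS element is annotated.

The expression cassette spans the numbering origin of the circular sequence. The S. cerevisiae ADH1 promoter at the end of the record reads into an SV40 large T antigen nuclear localization signal, then the herpes simplex virus VP16 transcriptional activation domain, and then the Arabidopsis thaliana bHLH protein CIB1 (BHLH63). A fragment of ADH1 coding sequence and the ADH1 terminator follow. A short T7 promoter sequence lies between VP16 and CIB1, apparently carried over from a parental two-hybrid-type vector. CIB1 is the blue-light-dependent binding partner of cryptochrome CRY2. This plasmid therefore supplies the activation-domain half of a split transcription factor, which would be recruited by light to a separately expressed CRY2–DNA-binding-domain fusion; that partner is not encoded here. Other annotated features are two loxP sites, lac promoter/operator and lacI fragments, rop and bom fragments, a partial FRT within the 2μ region, and a predicted yeast ORF upstream of the ADH1 promoter. They appear to be backbone remnants, and the record gives no function for them.
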