Addgene plasmid #128983: pMM0520
Purpose: Overexpression plasmid for VP16-CIB1
Depositing lab: Megan McClean. Depositing organization: University of Wisconsin, Madison. Publication: A yeast optogenetic toolkit (yOTK) for gene expression control in Saccharomyces cerevisiae. An-Adirekkun JM, Stewart CJ, Geller SH, Patel MT, Melendez J, Oakes BL, Noyes MB, McClean MN. Biotechnol Bioeng. 2019 Dec 2. doi: 10.1002/bit.27234. PubMed 31788779.
Backbone
  Vector backbone: pRS415/pMM11
  Vector type: Yeast Expression
Growth in bacteria
  Bacterial resistance: Ampicillin, 100 μg/mL
  Growth temperature: 37°C
  Growth strain: DH5alpha
  Copy number: High Copy
Gene/Insert
  Gene/Insert name: SV40NLS-VP16-CIB1 LEU2 2_
  Species: S. cerevisiae (budding yeast)
  Cloning method: Restriction Enzyme; 5′ cloning site unknown (unknown if destroyed); 3′ cloning site unknown (unknown if destroyed)
Terms and licenses: Academic/Nonprofit Terms; Industry Terms: Not Available to Industry
How to cite: pMM0520 was a gift from Megan McClean (Addgene plasmid # 128983 ; http://n2t.net/addgene:128983 ; RRID:Addgene_128983)
